>Addgene plasmid #75236 | NFATc1-CRISPR #1 (PX458-EF1a-pSpCas9(BB)-2A-GFP) | depositor full sequence | sequence record 142278 | NFATc1-CRISPR #1 (PX458-EF1a-pSpCas9(BB)-2A-GFP) sequence 9703 bps
GAGGGCCTATTTCCCATGATTCCTTCATATTTGCATATACGATACAAGGCTGTTAGAGAGATAATTGGAA
TTAATTTGACTGTAAACACAAAGATATTAGTACAAAATACGTGACGTAGAAAGTAATAATTTCTTGGGTA
GTTTGCAGTTTTAAAATTATGTTTTAAAATGGACTATCATATGCTTACCGTAACTTGAAAGTATTTCGAT
TTCTTGGCTTTATATATCTTGTGGAAAGGACGAAACACCGGCCCGCCGGCGGATCACCCCTGTTTTAGAG
CTAGAAATAGCAAGTTAAAATAAGGCTAGTCCGTTATCAACTTGAAAAAGTGGCACCGAGTCGGTGCTTT
TTTGTTTTAGAGCTAGAAATAGCAAGTTAAAATAAGGCTAGTCCGTTTTTAGCGCGTGCGCCAATTCTGC
AGACAAATGGCTCTAGTGGTCTTGAAAGGAGTGGGAATTGGCTCCGGTGCCCGTCAGTGGGCAGAGCGCA
CATCGCCCACAGTCCCCGAGAAGTTGGGGGGAGGGGTCGGCAATTGAACCGGTGCCTAGAGAAGGTGGCG
CGGGGTAAACTGGGAAAGTGATGTCGTGTACTGGCTCCGCCTTTTTCCCGAGGGTGGGGGAGAACCGTAT
ATAAGTGCAGTAGTCGCCGTGAACGTTCTTTTTCGCAACGGGTTTGCCGCCAGAACACAGGTAAGTGCCG
TGTGTGGTTCCCGCGGGCCTGGCCTCTTTACGGGTTATGGCCCTTGCGTGCCTTGAATTACTTCCACCTG
GCTGCAGTACGTGATTCTTGATCCCGAGCTTCGGGTTGGAAGTGGGTGGGAGAGTTCGAGGCCTTGCGCT
TAAGGAGCCCCTTCGCCTCGTGCTTGAGTTGAGGCCTGGCCTGGGCGCTGGGGCCGCCGCGTGCGAATCT
GGTGGCACCTTCGCGCCTGTCTCGCTGCTTTCGATAAGTCTCTAGCCATTTAAAATTTTTGATGACCTGC
TGCGACGCTTTTTTTCTGGCAAGATAGTCTTGTAAATGCGGGCCAAGATCTGCACACTGGTATTTCGGTT
TTTGGGGCCGCGGGCGGCGACGGGGCCCGTGCGTCCCAGCGCACATGTTCGGCGAGGCGGGGCCTGCGAG
CGCGGCCACCGAGAATCGGACGGGGGTAGTCTCAAGCTGGCCGGCCTGCTCTGGTGCCTGGCCTCGCGCC
GCCGTGTATCGCCCCGCCCTGGGCGGCAAGGCTGGCCCGGTCGGCACCAGTTGCGTGAGCGGAAAGATGG
CCGCTTCCCGGCCCTGCTGCAGGGAGCTCAAAATGGAGGACGCGGCGCTCGGGAGAGCGGGCGGGTGAGT
CACCCACACAAAGGAAAAGGGCCTTTCCGTCCTCAGCCGTCGCTTCATGTGACTCCACGGAGTACCGGGC
GCCGTCCAGGCACCTCGATTAGTTCTCGAGCTTTTGGAGTACGTCGTCTTTAGGTTGGGGGGAGGGGTTT
TATGCGATGGAGTTTCCCCACACTGAGTGGGTGGAGACTGAAGTTAGGCCAGCTTGGCACTTGATGTAAT
TCTCCTTGGAATTTGCCCTTTTTGAGTTTGGATCTTGGTTCATTCTCAAGCCTCAGACAGTGGTTCAAAG
TTTTTTTCTTCCATTTCAGGTGTCGTGAGGAATTTCGACATTTCCGGTGCCACCATGGACTATAAGGACC
ACGACGGAGACTACAAGGATCATGATATTGATTACAAAGACGATGACGATAAGATGGCCCCAAAGAAGAA
GCGGAAGGTCGGTATCCACGGAGTCCCAGCAGCCGACAAGAAGTACAGCATCGGCCTGGACATCGGCACC
AACTCTGTGGGCTGGGCCGTGATCACCGACGAGTACAAGGTGCCCAGCAAGAAATTCAAGGTGCTGGGCA
ACACCGACCGGCACAGCATCAAGAAGAACCTGATCGGAGCCCTGCTGTTCGACAGCGGCGAAACAGCCGA
GGCCACCCGGCTGAAGAGAACCGCCAGAAGAAGATACACCAGACGGAAGAACCGGATCTGCTATCTGCAA
GAGATCTTCAGCAACGAGATGGCCAAGGTGGACGACAGCTTCTTCCACAGACTGGAAGAGTCCTTCCTGG
TGGAAGAGGATAAGAAGCACGAGCGGCACCCCATCTTCGGCAACATCGTGGACGAGGTGGCCTACCACGA
GAAGTACCCCACCATCTACCACCTGAGAAAGAAACTGGTGGACAGCACCGACAAGGCCGACCTGCGGCTG
ATCTATCTGGCCCTGGCCCACATGATCAAGTTCCGGGGCCACTTCCTGATCGAGGGCGACCTGAACCCCG
ACAACAGCGACGTGGACAAGCTGTTCATCCAGCTGGTGCAGACCTACAACCAGCTGTTCGAGGAAAACCC
CATCAACGCCAGCGGCGTGGACGCCAAGGCCATCCTGTCTGCCAGACTGAGCAAGAGCAGACGGCTGGAA
AATCTGATCGCCCAGCTGCCCGGCGAGAAGAAGAATGGCCTGTTCGGAAACCTGATTGCCCTGAGCCTGG
GCCTGACCCCCAACTTCAAGAGCAACTTCGACCTGGCCGAGGATGCCAAACTGCAGCTGAGCAAGGACAC
CTACGACGACGACCTGGACAACCTGCTGGCCCAGATCGGCGACCAGTACGCCGACCTGTTTCTGGCCGCC
AAGAACCTGTCCGACGCCATCCTGCTGAGCGACATCCTGAGAGTGAACACCGAGATCACCAAGGCCCCCC
TGAGCGCCTCTATGATCAAGAGATACGACGAGCACCACCAGGACCTGACCCTGCTGAAAGCTCTCGTGCG
GCAGCAGCTGCCTGAGAAGTACAAAGAGATTTTCTTCGACCAGAGCAAGAACGGCTACGCCGGCTACATT
GACGGCGGAGCCAGCCAGGAAGAGTTCTACAAGTTCATCAAGCCCATCCTGGAAAAGATGGACGGCACCG
AGGAACTGCTCGTGAAGCTGAACAGAGAGGACCTGCTGCGGAAGCAGCGGACCTTCGACAACGGCAGCAT
CCCCCACCAGATCCACCTGGGAGAGCTGCACGCCATTCTGCGGCGGCAGGAAGATTTTTACCCATTCCTG
AAGGACAACCGGGAAAAGATCGAGAAGATCCTGACCTTCCGCATCCCCTACTACGTGGGCCCTCTGGCCA
GGGGAAACAGCAGATTCGCCTGGATGACCAGAAAGAGCGAGGAAACCATCACCCCCTGGAACTTCGAGGA
AGTGGTGGACAAGGGCGCTTCCGCCCAGAGCTTCATCGAGCGGATGACCAACTTCGATAAGAACCTGCCC
AACGAGAAGGTGCTGCCCAAGCACAGCCTGCTGTACGAGTACTTCACCGTGTATAACGAGCTGACCAAAG
TGAAATACGTGACCGAGGGAATGAGAAAGCCCGCCTTCCTGAGCGGCGAGCAGAAAAAGGCCATCGTGGA
CCTGCTGTTCAAGACCAACCGGAAAGTGACCGTGAAGCAGCTGAAAGAGGACTACTTCAAGAAAATCGAG
TGCTTCGACTCCGTGGAAATCTCCGGCGTGGAAGATCGGTTCAACGCCTCCCTGGGCACATACCACGATC
TGCTGAAAATTATCAAGGACAAGGACTTCCTGGACAATGAGGAAAACGAGGACATTCTGGAAGATATCGT
GCTGACCCTGACACTGTTTGAGGACAGAGAGATGATCGAGGAACGGCTGAAAACCTATGCCCACCTGTTC
GACGACAAAGTGATGAAGCAGCTGAAGCGGCGGAGATACACCGGCTGGGGCAGGCTGAGCCGGAAGCTGA
TCAACGGCATCCGGGACAAGCAGTCCGGCAAGACAATCCTGGATTTCCTGAAGTCCGACGGCTTCGCCAA
CAGAAACTTCATGCAGCTGATCCACGACGACAGCCTGACCTTTAAAGAGGACATCCAGAAAGCCCAGGTG
TCCGGCCAGGGCGATAGCCTGCACGAGCACATTGCCAATCTGGCCGGCAGCCCCGCCATTAAGAAGGGCA
TCCTGCAGACAGTGAAGGTGGTGGACGAGCTCGTGAAAGTGATGGGCCGGCACAAGCCCGAGAACATCGT
GATCGAAATGGCCAGAGAGAACCAGACCACCCAGAAGGGACAGAAGAACAGCCGCGAGAGAATGAAGCGG
ATCGAAGAGGGCATCAAAGAGCTGGGCAGCCAGATCCTGAAAGAACACCCCGTGGAAAACACCCAGCTGC
AGAACGAGAAGCTGTACCTGTACTACCTGCAGAATGGGCGGGATATGTACGTGGACCAGGAACTGGACAT
CAACCGGCTGTCCGACTACGATGTGGACCATATCGTGCCTCAGAGCTTTCTGAAGGACGACTCCATCGAC
AACAAGGTGCTGACCAGAAGCGACAAGAACCGGGGCAAGAGCGACAACGTGCCCTCCGAAGAGGTCGTGA
AGAAGATGAAGAACTACTGGCGGCAGCTGCTGAACGCCAAGCTGATTACCCAGAGAAAGTTCGACAATCT
GACCAAGGCCGAGAGAGGCGGCCTGAGCGAACTGGATAAGGCCGGCTTCATCAAGAGACAGCTGGTGGAA
ACCCGGCAGATCACAAAGCACGTGGCACAGATCCTGGACTCCCGGATGAACACTAAGTACGACGAGAATG
ACAAGCTGATCCGGGAAGTGAAAGTGATCACCCTGAAGTCCAAGCTGGTGTCCGATTTCCGGAAGGATTT
CCAGTTTTACAAAGTGCGCGAGATCAACAACTACCACCACGCCCACGACGCCTACCTGAACGCCGTCGTG
GGAACCGCCCTGATCAAAAAGTACCCTAAGCTGGAAAGCGAGTTCGTGTACGGCGACTACAAGGTGTACG
ACGTGCGGAAGATGATCGCCAAGAGCGAGCAGGAAATCGGCAAGGCTACCGCCAAGTACTTCTTCTACAG
CAACATCATGAACTTTTTCAAGACCGAGATTACCCTGGCCAACGGCGAGATCCGGAAGCGGCCTCTGATC
GAGACAAACGGCGAAACCGGGGAGATCGTGTGGGATAAGGGCCGGGATTTTGCCACCGTGCGGAAAGTGC
TGAGCATGCCCCAAGTGAATATCGTGAAAAAGACCGAGGTGCAGACAGGCGGCTTCAGCAAAGAGTCTAT
CCTGCCCAAGAGGAACAGCGATAAGCTGATCGCCAGAAAGAAGGACTGGGACCCTAAGAAGTACGGCGGC
TTCGACAGCCCCACCGTGGCCTATTCTGTGCTGGTGGTGGCCAAAGTGGAAAAGGGCAAGTCCAAGAAAC
TGAAGAGTGTGAAAGAGCTGCTGGGGATCACCATCATGGAAAGAAGCAGCTTCGAGAAGAATCCCATCGA
CTTTCTGGAAGCCAAGGGCTACAAAGAAGTGAAAAAGGACCTGATCATCAAGCTGCCTAAGTACTCCCTG
TTCGAGCTGGAAAACGGCCGGAAGAGAATGCTGGCCTCTGCCGGCGAACTGCAGAAGGGAAACGAACTGG
CCCTGCCCTCCAAATATGTGAACTTCCTGTACCTGGCCAGCCACTATGAGAAGCTGAAGGGCTCCCCCGA
GGATAATGAGCAGAAACAGCTGTTTGTGGAACAGCACAAGCACTACCTGGACGAGATCATCGAGCAGATC
AGCGAGTTCTCCAAGAGAGTGATCCTGGCCGACGCTAATCTGGACAAAGTGCTGTCCGCCTACAACAAGC
ACCGGGATAAGCCCATCAGAGAGCAGGCCGAGAATATCATCCACCTGTTTACCCTGACCAATCTGGGAGC
CCCTGCCGCCTTCAAGTACTTTGACACCACCATCGACCGGAAGAGGTACACCAGCACCAAAGAGGTGCTG
GACGCCACCCTGATCCACCAGAGCATCACCGGCCTGTACGAGACACGGATCGACCTGTCTCAGCTGGGAG
GCGACAAAAGGCCGGCGGCCACGAAAAAGGCCGGCCAGGCAAAAAAGAAAAAGGAATTCGGCAGTGGAGA
GGGCAGAGGAAGTCTGCTAACATGCGGTGACGTCGAGGAGAATCCTGGCCCAGTGAGCAAGGGCGAGGAG
CTGTTCACCGGGGTGGTGCCCATCCTGGTCGAGCTGGACGGCGACGTAAACGGCCACAAGTTCAGCGTGT
CCGGCGAGGGCGAGGGCGATGCCACCTACGGCAAGCTGACCCTGAAGTTCATCTGCACCACCGGCAAGCT
GCCCGTGCCCTGGCCCACCCTCGTGACCACCCTGACCTACGGCGTGCAGTGCTTCAGCCGCTACCCCGAC
CACATGAAGCAGCACGACTTCTTCAAGTCCGCCATGCCCGAAGGCTACGTCCAGGAGCGCACCATCTTCT
TCAAGGACGACGGCAACTACAAGACCCGCGCCGAGGTGAAGTTCGAGGGCGACACCCTGGTGAACCGCAT
CGAGCTGAAGGGCATCGACTTCAAGGAGGACGGCAACATCCTGGGGCACAAGCTGGAGTACAACTACAAC
AGCCACAACGTCTATATCATGGCCGACAAGCAGAAGAACGGCATCAAGGTGAACTTCAAGATCCGCCACA
ACATCGAGGACGGCAGCGTGCAGCTCGCCGACCACTACCAGCAGAACACCCCCATCGGCGACGGCCCCGT
GCTGCTGCCCGACAACCACTACCTGAGCACCCAGTCCGCCCTGAGCAAAGACCCCAACGAGAAGCGCGAT
CACATGGTCCTGCTGGAGTTCGTGACCGCCGCCGGGATCACTCTCGGCATGGACGAGCTGTACAAGGAAT
TCTAACTAGAGCTCGCTGATCAGCCTCGACTGTGCCTTCTAGTTGCCAGCCATCTGTTGTTTGCCCCTCC
CCCGTGCCTTCCTTGACCCTGGAAGGTGCCACTCCCACTGTCCTTTCCTAATAAAATGAGGAAATTGCAT
CGCATTGTCTGAGTAGGTGTCATTCTATTCTGGGGGGTGGGGTGGGGCAGGACAGCAAGGGGGAGGATTG
GGAAGAGAATAGCAGGCATGCTGGGGAGCGGCCGCAGGAACCCCTAGTGATGGAGTTGGCCACTCCCTCT
CTGCGCGCTCGCTCGCTCACTGAGGCCGGGCGACCAAAGGTCGCCCGACGCCCGGGCTTTGCCCGGGCGG
CCTCAGTGAGCGAGCGAGCGCGCAGCTGCCTGCAGGGGCGCCTGATGCGGTATTTTCTCCTTACGCATCT
GTGCGGTATTTCACACCGCATA
[142 nt withheld, positions 7163-7304]
C
[141 nt withheld, positions 7306-7446]
CCTTTGACGTTGGAGTCCACGTTCTTT
[37 nt withheld, positions 7474-7510]
ACCCTATCTCGGGCTATTCTTTTGATTTATAAGGGATTTTGCCGATTTCGGCCTATTGGTTAAAAAATGA
GCTGATTTAACAAAAATTTAACGCGAATTTTAACAAAATATTAACGTTTACAATTTTATGGTGCACTCTC
AGTACAATCTGCTCTGATGCCGCATAGTTAAGCCAGCCCCGACACCCGCCAACACCCGCTGACGCGCCCT
GACGGGCTTGTCTGCTCCCGGCATCCGCTTACAGACAAGCTGTGACCGTCTCCGGGAGCTGCATGTGTCA
GAGGTTTTCACCGTCATCACCGAAACGCGCGAGACGAAAGGGCCTCGTGATACGCCTATTTTTATAGGTT
AATGTCATGATAATAATGGTTTCTTAGACGTCAGGTGGCACTTTTCGGGGAAATGTGCGCGGAACCCCTA
TTTGTTTATTTTTCTAAATACATTCAAATATGTATCCGCTCATGAGACAATAACCCTGATAAATGCTTCA
ATAATATTGAAAAAGGAAGAGTATGAGTATTCAACATTTCCGTGTCGCCCTTATTCCCTTTTTTGCGGCA
TTTTGCCTTCCTGTTTTTGCTCACCCAGAAACGCTGGTGAAAGTAAAAGATGCTGAAGATCAGTTGGGTG
CACGAGTGGGTTACATCGAACTGGATCTCAACAGCGGTAAGATCCTTGAGAGTTTTCGCCCCGAAGAACG
TTTTCCAATGATGAGCACTTTTAAAGTTCTGCTATGTGGCGCGGTATTATCCCGTATTGACGCCGGGCAA
GAGCAACTCGGTCGCCGCATACACTATTCTCAGAATGACTTGGTTGAGTACTCACCAGTCACAGAAAAGC
ATCTTACGGATGGCATGACAGTAAGAGAATTATGCAGTGCTGCCATAACCATGAGTGATAACACTGCGGC
CAACTTACTTCTGACAACGATCGGAGGACCGAAGGAGCTAACCGCTTTTTTGCACAACATGGGGGATCAT
GTAACTCGCCTTGATCGTTGGGAACCGGAGCTGAATGAAGCCATACCAAACGACGAGCGTGACACCACGA
TGCCTGTAGCAATGGCAACAACGTTGCGCAAACTATTAACTGGCGAACTACTTACTCTAGCTTCCCGGCA
ACAATTAATAGACTGGATGGAGGCGGATAAAGTTGCAGGACCACTTCTGCGCTCGGCCCTTCCGGCTGGC
TGGTTTATTGCTGATAAATCTGGAGCCGGTGAGCGTGGAAGCCGCGGTATCATTGCAGCACTGGGGCCAG
ATGGTAAGCCCTCCCGTATCGTAGTTATCTACACGACGGGGAGTCAGGCAACTATGGATGAACGAAATAG
ACAGATCGCTGAGATAGGTGCCTCACTGATTAAGCATTGGTAACTGTCAGACCAAGTTTACTCATATATA
CTTTAGATTGATTTAAAACTTCATTTTTAATTTAAAAGGATCTAGGTGAAGATCCTTTTTGATAATCTCA
TGACCAAAATCCCTTAACGTGAGTTTTCGTTCCACTGAGCGTCAGACCCCGTAGAAAAGATCAAAGGATC
TTCTTGAGATCCTTTTTTTCTGCGCGTAATCTGCTGCTTGCAAACAAAAAAACCACCGCTACCAGCGGTG
GTTTGTTTGCCGGATCAAGAGCTACCAACTCTTTTTCCGAAGGTAACTGGCTTCAGCAGAGCGCAGATAC
CAAATACTGTCCTTCTAGTGTAGCCGTAGTTAGGCCACCACTTCAAGAACTCTGTAGCACCGCCTACATA
CCTCGCTCTGCTAATCCTGTTACCAGTGGCTGCTGCCAGTGGCGATAAGTCGTGTCTTACCGGGTTGGAC
TCAAGACGATAGTTACCGGATAAGGCGCAGCGGTCGGGCTGAACGGGGGGTTCGTGCACACAGCCCAGCT
TGGAGCGAACGACCTACACCGAACTGAGATACCTACAGCGTGAGCTATGAGAAAGCGCCACGCTTCCCGA
AGGGAGAAAGGCGGACAGGTATCCGGTAAGCGGCAGGGTCGGAACAGGAGAGCGCACGAGGGAGCTTCCA
GGGGGAAACGCCTGGTATCTTTATAGTCCTGTCGGGTTTCGCCACCTCTGACTTGAGCGTCGATTTTTGT
GATGCTCGTCAGGGGGGCGGAGCCTATGGAAAAACGCCAGCAACGCGGCCTTTTTACGGTTCCTGGCCTT
TTGCTGGCCTTTTGCTCACATGT
Features (pLannotate 1.2.2; 17 found; start..end, strand, type, name):
      1..241     +  promoter       U6 promoter: RNA polymerase III promoter for human U6 snRNA
    272..347     +  misc_RNA       gRNA scaffold: guide RNA scaffold for the Streptococcus pyogenes CRISPR/Cas9 system
    354..397     +  misc_RNA       gRNA scaffold (fragment): guide RNA scaffold for the Streptococcus pyogenes CRISPR/Cas9 system
    460..1638    +  promoter       EF-1α promoter: strong constitutive promoter for human elongation factor EF-1α
   1785..3386    +  CDS            Cas9(N): N-terminal portion of Streptococcus pyogenes Cas9 (Zetsche et al., 2015)
   3387..5885    +  CDS            Cas9(C): C-terminal portion of Streptococcus pyogenes Cas9 (Zetsche et al., 2015)
   5886..5933    +  CDS            nucleoplasmin NLS: bipartite nuclear localization signal from nucleoplasmin
   6003..6716    +  CDS            EGFP: EGFP is a basic (constitutively fluorescent) green fluorescent protein published in 1996, derived from Aequorea victoria. It is reported to be a rapidly-maturing weak dimer with moderate acid sensitivity.
   6750..6861    +  polyA_signal   bGH poly(A) signal: bovine growth hormone polyadenylation signal
   6966..7106    +  repeat_region  AAV2 ITR: inverted terminal repeat of adeno-associated virus serotype 2 inverted
   7111..7162    -  misc_feature   bom (fragment): basis of mobility region from pBR322
   7181..7561    +  rep_origin     M13 ori (sequence partly withheld): M13 bacteriophage origin of replication; arrow indicates direction of (+) strand synthesis
   7637..7686    -  misc_feature   bom (fragment): basis of mobility region from pBR322
   7788..7823    -  CDS            rop (fragment): Rop protein, which maintains plasmids at low copy number; rop
   7918..8022    +  promoter       AmpR promoter: bla
   8023..8883    +  CDS            AmpR: β-lactamase; bla; confers resistance to ampicillin, carbenicillin, and related antibiotics
   9054..9642    +  rep_origin     ori: high-copy-number ColE1/pMB1/pBR322/pUC origin of replication
