[The description below was written by a language model from this plasmid's Addgene catalogue record and pLannotate feature annotations shown in this document.]
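Description:
NFATc1-CRISPR #1 is an all-in-one mammalian CRISPR/Cas9 expression plasmid of 9,703 bp, built on the PX458 pSpCas9(BB)-2A-GFP backbone and designed to disrupt the human NFATC1 gene (also known as NFAT2). It is propagated in E. coli through a high-copy ColE1/pUC-type origin and selected with ampicillin via the β-lactamase gene. An M13/f1-type phage origin and a single annotated AAV2 inverted terminal repeat downstream of the expression cassette are carried over from the parental vector. With only one ITR annotated, the record gives no indication that the plasmid is meant for AAV packaging. Delivery by transfection is the likely route, though this is not stated.

Two expression units sit in tandem. A human U6 RNA polymerase III promoter drives a single guide RNA consisting of an NFATc1-specific spacer fused to the Streptococcus pyogenes gRNA scaffold. According to the depositor, the guide targets all NFATc1 isoforms, has at least three mismatches to any other human site, and carries two extra non-matching guanines at its 5' end to improve specificity. Downstream, the original CBh promoter has been replaced by the strong constitutive human EF-1α promoter. This promoter drives SpCas9 (annotated as contiguous N- and C-terminal portions) with a nucleoplasmin nuclear localization signal, linked through a 2A peptide to EGFP and terminated by the bGH polyadenylation signal. The 2A is indicated by the construct name rather than the feature table. Because Cas9 and EGFP come from one transcript, green fluorescence marks cells expressing the nuclease, and GFP is the only listed marker for identifying or sorting them. The associated work concerns NFAT-associated proteins in T cells, consistent with use for generating NFATc1-deficient human cells.
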