Addgene plasmid #75236: NFATc1-CRISPR #1 (PX458-EF1a-pSpCas9(BB)-2A-GFP)
Purpose: CRISPR/Cas9 plasmid against human NFATc1
Depositing lab: Ria Baumgrass. Depositing organization: Deutsches Rheuma-Forschungszentrum Berlin (DRFZ). Publication: Identification of Novel Nuclear Factor of Activated T Cells (NFAT)-Associated Proteins in T cells. Gabriel CH, Gross F, Karl M, Stephanowitz H, Hennig AF, Weber M, Gryzik S, Bachmann I, Hecklau K, Wienands J, Schuchhardt J, Herzel H, Radbruch A, Krause E, Baumgrass R. J Biol Chem. 2016 Sep 16. pii: jbc.M116.739326. 10.1074/jbc.M116.739326 PubMed 27637333.
Backbone
  Vector backbone: PX458-pSpCas9(BB)2A-GFP
  Backbone manufacturer: Feng Zhang (Plasmid #48138)
  Backbone size w/o insert (bp): 9703
  Total vector size (bp): 9703
  Modifications to backbone: CBH promoter exchanged for hEF1a promoter
  Vector type: CRISPR
  Selectable markers: GFP
Growth in bacteria
  Bacterial resistance: Ampicillin, 100 μg/mL
  Growth temperature: 37°C
  Growth strain: NEB Stable
  Copy number: Unknown
Gene/Insert
  Gene/Insert name: sgRNA against NFATc1 (alt name: NFAT2)
  gRNA/shRNA sequence: (gg)CCCGCCGGCGGATCACCCCT
  Species: H. sapiens (human)
  GenBank ID: ID: 4772 (GENE-ID)
  Entrez Gene: NFATC1 (a.k.a. NF-ATC, NF-ATc1.2, NFAT2, NFATc)
Terms and licenses: Academic/Nonprofit Terms; Industry Terms: Not Available to Industry
Depositor comments: gRNA contains at least 3 missmatches against human DNA (http://crispr.mit.edu) 2 additional nonmatching Guanidines added at 5' to enhance specificity (Kim, D. et al. Digenome-seq: genome-wide profiling of CRISPR-Cas9 off-target effects in human cells. Nat. Methods 12, 237–43, 1 p following 243 (2015).) targets all isoforms.
How to cite: NFATc1-CRISPR #1 (PX458-EF1a-pSpCas9(BB)-2A-GFP) was a gift from Ria Baumgrass (Addgene plasmid # 75236 ; http://n2t.net/addgene:75236 ; RRID:Addgene_75236)
