>Addgene plasmid #75236 | NFATc1-CRISPR #1 (PX458-EF1a-pSpCas9(BB)-2A-GFP) | addgene partial sequence | sequence record 148272 | LKO1_5 5'-GACTATCATATGCTTACCGT-3'
AAGGACGAAACACCGGCCCGCCGGCGGATCACCCCTGTTTTAGAGCTAGAAATAGCAAGTTAAAATAAGG
CTAGTCCGTTATCAACTTGAAAAAGTGGCACCGAGTCGGTGCTTTTTTGTTTTAGAGCTAGAAATAGCAA
GTTAAAATAAGGCTAGTCCGTTTTTAGCGCGTGCGCCAATTCTGCAGACAAATGGCTCTAGTGGTCTTGA
AAGGAGTGGGAATTGGCTCCGGTGCCCGTCAGTGGGCAGAGCGCACATCGCCCACAGTCCCCGAGAAGTT
GGGGGGAGGGGTCGGCAATTGAACCGGTGCCTAGAGAAGGTGGCGCGGGGTAAACTGGGAAAGTGATGTC
GTGTACTGGCTCCGCCTTTTTCCCGAGGGTGGGGGAGAACCGTATATAAGTGCAGTAGTCGCCGTGAACG
TTCTTTTTCGCAACGGGTTTGCCGCCAGAACACAGGTAAGTGCCGTGTGTGGTTCCCGCGGGCCTGGCCT
CTTTACGGGTTATGGCCCTTGCGTGCCTTGAATTACTTCCACCTGGCTGCAGTACGTGATTCTTGATCCC
GAGCTTCGGGTTGGAAGTGGGTGGGAGAGTTCGAGGCCTTGCGCTTAAGGAGCCCCTTCGCCTCGTGCTT
GAGTTGAGGCCTGGCCTGGGCGCTGGGGCCGCCGCGTGCGAATCTGGTGGCACCTTCGCGCCTGTCTCGC
TGCTTTCGATAAGTCTCTAGCCATTTAAAATTTTTGATGAC
