>Addgene plasmid #75236 | NFATc1-CRISPR #1 (PX458-EF1a-pSpCas9(BB)-2A-GFP) | addgene partial sequence | sequence record 148273 | StrepPyoCas9-5UTR-F 5'-CGGTGCCACTTTTTCAAGTTG-3'
ACAAGATATATAAAGCCAAGAAATCGAAATACTTTCAAGTTACGGTAAGCATATGATAGTCCATTTTAAA
ACATAATTTTAAAACTGCAAACTACCCAAGAAATTATTACTTTCTACGTCACGTATTTTGTACTAATATC
TTTGTGTTTACAGTCAAATTAATTCCAATTATCTCTCTAACAGCCTTGTATCGTATATGCAAATATGAAG
GAATCATGGGAAATAGGCCCTCACATGTGAGCAAAAGGCCAGCAAAAGGCCAGGAACCGTAAAAAGGCCG
CGTTGCTGGCGTTTTTCCATAGGCTCCGCCCCCCTGACGAGCATCACAAAAATCGACGCTCAAGTCAGAG
GTGGCGAAACCCGACAGGACTATAAAGATACCAGGCGTTTCCCCCTGGAAGCTCCCTCGTGCGCTCTCCT
GTTCCGACCCTGCCGCTTACCGGATACCTGTCCGCCTTTCTCCCTTCGGGAAGCGTGGCGCTTTCTCATA
GCTCACGCTGTAGGTATCTCAGTTCGGTGTAGGTCGTTCGCTCCAAGCTGGGCTGTGTGCACGAACCCCC
CGTTCAGCC
